>Addgene plasmid #121371 | pUC57-Kan_TH12-rn_00121641 | depositor full sequence | sequence record 238267 | pUC57-Kan_TH12-rn_00121641 sequence 3117 bps
TCGCGCGTTTCGGTGATGACGGTGAAAACCTCTGACACATGCAGCTCCCGGAGACGGTCACAGCTTGTCT
GTAAGCGGATGCCGGGAGCAGACAAGCCCGTCAGGGCGCGTCAGCGGGTGTTGGCGGGTGTCGGGGCTGG
CTTAACTATGCGGCATCAGAGCAGATTGTACTGAGAGTGCACCATATGCGGTGTGAAATACCGCACAGAT
GCGTAAGGAGAAAATACCGCATCAGGCGCCATTCGCCATTCAGGCTGCGCAACTGTTGGGAAGGGCGATC
GGTGCGGGCCTCTTCGCTATTACGCCAGCTGGCGAAAGGGGGATGTGCTGCAAGGCGATTAAGTTGGGTA
ACGCCAGGGTTTTCCCAGTCACGACGTTGTAAAACGACGGCCAGTGAATTGACGCGTATTGGGATGGAAC
TTGGTCTCTAAGCTCAAGCATTTGGCATTGGAGCTTTACCTTTAATTCTATATCTTTGAGATTCTCTAGT
TGGACCCAATGGAACATACCAATCTTTACCAGATTTCATTTCACCATATGGAATTTCAAAAAATTTCAAA
GAACCAGATTGAGTTTGTGGATCTCTATTATAACCTTTAAAAGCAATTGGTTGATAATTTCTAGTCAAAG
TAACCCATGGTTCAGTTTTAAAAGTTTTAATTCTCCAACCAGCTGGAAAAGATCTTTCACCAGCCAAACC
AGCAGTACAATCTTTTTTATTAGTTTGATCAGCAGCAGTAGCAAATTTAAATTGTTCTTTTTTATGTGGA
CCTTGAGAAATTTCAACAACAGCAGTTTGACCAGTAACAGCTTTAGAATAACCAACAACAATATCAGAAT
TATCTTTAATCCAAATATGACAATCAGAATCATTAGAATCTGGATTATTCATTAGAGACCAAGTTCATCC
CAATGGCGCGCCGAGCTTGGCTCGAGCATGGTCATAGCTGTTTCCTGTGTGAAATTGTTATCCGCTCACA
ATTCCACACAACATACGAGCCGGAAGCATAAAGTGTAAAGCCTGGGGTGCCTAATGAGTGAGCTAACTCA
CATTAATTGCGTTGCGCTCACTGCCCGCTTTCCAGTCGGGAAACCTGTCGTGCCAGCTGCATTAATGAAT
CGGCCAACGCGCGGGGAGAGGCGGTTTGCGTATTGGGCGCTCTTCCGCTTCCTCGCTCACTGACTCGCTG
CGCTCGGTCGTTCGGCTGCGGCGAGCGGTATCAGCTCACTCAAAGGCGGTAATACGGTTATCCACAGAAT
CAGGGGATAACGCAGGAAAGAACATGTGAGCAAAAGGCCAGCAAAAGGCCAGGAACCGTAAAAAGGCCGC
GTTGCTGGCGTTTTTCCATAGGCTCCGCCCCCCTGACGAGCATCACAAAAATCGACGCTCAAGTCAGAGG
TGGCGAAACCCGACAGGACTATAAAGATACCAGGCGTTTCCCCCTGGAAGCTCCCTCGTGCGCTCTCCTG
TTCCGACCCTGCCGCTTACCGGATACCTGTCCGCCTTTCTCCCTTCGGGAAGCGTGGCGCTTTCTCATAG
CTCACGCTGTAGGTATCTCAGTTCGGTGTAGGTCGTTCGCTCCAAGCTGGGCTGTGTGCACGAACCCCCC
GTTCAGCCCGACCGCTGCGCCTTATCCGGTAACTATCGTCTTGAGTCCAACCCGGTAAGACACGACTTAT
CGCCACTGGCAGCAGCCACTGGTAACAGGATTAGCAGAGCGAGGTATGTAGGCGGTGCTACAGAGTTCTT
GAAGTGGTGGCCTAACTACGGCTACACTAGAAGAACAGTATTTGGTATCTGCGCTCTGCTGAAGCCAGTT
ACCTTCGGAAAAAGAGTTGGTAGCTCTTGATCCGGCAAACAAACCACCGCTGGTAGCGGTGGTTTTTTTG
TTTGCAAGCAGCAGATTACGCGCAGAAAAAAAGGATCTCAAGAAGATCCTTTGATCTTTTCTACGGGGTC
TGACGCTCAGTGGAACGAAAACTCACGTTAAGGGATTTTGGTCATGAGATTATCAAAAAGGATCTTCACC
TAGATCCTTTTAAATTAAAAATGAAGTTTTAAATCAATCTAAAGTATATATGAGTAAACTTGGTCTGACA
GTTAGAAAAACTCATCGAGCATCAAATGAAACTGCAATTTATTCATATCAGGATTATCAATACCATATTT
TTGAAAAAGCCGTTTCTGTAATGAAGGAGAAAACTCACCGAGGCAGTTCCATAGGATGGCAAGATCCTGG
TATCGGTCTGCGATTCCGACTCGTCCAACATCAATACAACCTATTAATTTCCCCTCGTCAAAAATAAGGT
TATCAAGTGAGAAATCACCATGAGTGACGACTGAATCCGGTGAGAATGGCAAAAGTTTATGCATTTCTTT
CCAGACTTGTTCAACAGGCCAGCCATTACGCTCGTCATCAAAATCACTCGCATCAACCAAACCGTTATTC
ATTCGTGATTGCGCCTGAGCGAGACGAAATACGCGATCGCTGTTAAAAGGACAATTACAAACAGGAATCG
AATGCAACCGGCGCAGGAACACTGCCAGCGCATCAACAATATTTTCACCTGAATCAGGATATTCTTCTAA
TACCTGGAATGCTGTTTTCCCAGGGATCGCAGTGGTGAGTAACCATGCATCATCAGGAGTACGGATAAAA
TGCTTGATGGTCGGAAGAGGCATAAATTCCGTCAGCCAGTTTAGTCTGACCATCTCATCTGTAACATCAT
TGGCAACGCTACCTTTGCCATGTTTCAGAAACAACTCTGGCGCATCGGGCTTCCCATACAATCGATAGAT
TGTCGCACCTGATTGCCCGACATTATCGCGAGCCCATTTATACCCATATAAATCAGCATCCATGTTGGAA
TTTAATCGCGGCCTAGAGCAAGACGTTTCCCGTTGAATATGGCTCATACTCTTCCTTTTTCAATATTATT
GAAGCATTTATCAGGGTTATTGTCTCATGAGCGGATACATATTTGAATGTATTTAGAAAAATAAACAAAT
AGGGGTTCCGCGCACATTTCCCCGAAAAGTGCCACCTGACGTCTAAGAAACCATTATTATCATGACATTA
ACCTATAAAAATAGGCGTATCACGAGGCCCTTTCGTC
Features (pLannotate 1.2.2; 10 found; start..end, strand, type, name):
    137..236     +  misc_feature   bom (fragment): basis of mobility region from pBR322
    242..399     -  CDS            lacZα (fragment): LacZα fragment of β-galactosidase; lacZ fragment
    965..981     -  protein_bind   lac operator: The lac repressor binds to the lac operator to inhibit transcription in E. coli. This inhibition can be relieved by adding lactose or isopropyl-β-D-thiogalactopyranoside (IPTG). lac repressor encoded by lacI
    989..1019    -  promoter       lac promoter: promoter for the E. coli lac operon
   1034..1055    -  protein_bind   CAP binding site: CAP binding activates transcription in the presence of cAMP. E. coli catabolite activator protein
   1068..1160    -  CDS            lacI (fragment): lac repressor; lacI; The lac repressor binds to the lac operator to inhibit transcription in E. coli. This inhibition can be relieved by adding lactose or isopropyl-β-D-thiogalactopyranoside (IPTG).
   1343..1931    -  rep_origin     ori: high-copy-number ColE1/pMB1/pBR322/pUC origin of replication
   2102..2917    -  CDS            KanR: aminoglycoside phosphotransferase; aph(3')-Ia; confers resistance to kanamycin in bacteria or G418 (Geneticin®) in eukaryotes
   2918..3022    -  promoter       AmpR promoter: bla
   3117..35      +  CDS            rop (fragment) (across the origin): Rop protein, which maintains plasmids at low copy number; rop
