[The description below was written by a language model from this plasmid's Addgene catalogue record and pLannotate feature annotations shown in this document.]
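Description:
pUC57-Kan_TH12-rn_00121641 is a small, high-copy E. coli cloning plasmid (3,117 bp in the deposited sequence) that serves as a Level 0 module for Golden Gate assembly. It is built on the pUC57-Kan backbone, which replicates from a ColE1/pUC-type origin and is selected with kanamycin through an aph(3')-Ia aminoglycoside phosphotransferase gene, annotated here as being driven by the bla (AmpR) promoter. The backbone also carries remnants typical of pUC/pBR322-derived vectors: short fragments of bom, rop and lacI, none of which is expected to be functional as annotated.

The insert, TH12-rn_00121641, comes from the blast fungus Magnaporthe oryzae; the associated publication describes a clone resource of M. oryzae effectors that share sequence and structural similarity across host-specific lineages, so this is presumably one such effector candidate. The automated annotation does not label the insert. It was placed at the EcoRV site within the lacZα region, and the feature table is consistent with this: the lac promoter, operator and CAP binding site are separated from the remaining lacZα fragment by an unannotated gap of several hundred base pairs, where the insert most likely lies. The disrupted lacZα accounts for the lacZ marker listed in the record, and flanking M13 primer sites allow sequence verification. The lac promoter here is a backbone feature, and the record does not describe any tags, a promoter intended for expression, or the type IIS enzyme and overhangs that define the module. As a Level 0 part, the plasmid is meant to donate its coding sequence into higher-level Golden Gate assemblies, where it would be combined with promoters, tags and terminators for downstream functional studies of the effector.
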