Addgene plasmid #121371: pUC57-Kan_TH12-rn_00121641
Purpose: Level 0 Golden-Gate compatible vector
Depositing lab: Sophien Kamoun. Depositing organization: Sainsbury Laboratory, Norwich. Publication: A Clone Resource of Magnaporthe oryzae Effectors That Share Sequence and Structural Similarities Across Host-Specific Lineages. Petit-Houdenot Y, Langner T, Harant A, Win J, Kamoun S. Mol Plant Microbe Interact. 2020 Aug;33(8):1032-1035. doi: 10.1094/MPMI-03-20-0052-A. Epub 2020 Jun 22. PubMed 32460610.
Backbone
  Vector backbone: pUC57-Kan
  Backbone size w/o insert (bp): 2626
  Vector type: Golden Gate
  Selectable markers: lacZ
Growth in bacteria
  Bacterial resistance: Kanamycin, 50 μg/mL
  Growth temperature: 37°C
  Growth strain: DH5alpha
  Copy number: High Copy
Gene/Insert
  Gene/Insert name: TH12-rn_00121641
  Mutation: Magnaporthe oryzae
  Cloning method: Restriction Enzyme; 5′ cloning site EcoRV (unknown if destroyed); 3′ cloning site EcoRV (unknown if destroyed)
  Sequencing primers: 5′ M13Fw; 3′ M13Rv
Terms and licenses: Academic/Nonprofit Terms; Industry Terms: Not Available to Industry
How to cite: pUC57-Kan_TH12-rn_00121641 was a gift from Sophien Kamoun (Addgene plasmid # 121371 ; http://n2t.net/addgene:121371 ; RRID:Addgene_121371)
