>Addgene plasmid #121371 | pUC57-Kan_TH12-rn_00121641 | depositor partial sequence | sequence record 230994 | TH12-rn_00121641
TTGGTCTCTAATGAATAATCCAGATTCTAATGATTCTGATTGTCATATTTGGATTAAAGATAATTCTGAT
ATTGTTGTTGGTTATTCTAAAGCTGTTACTGGTCAAACTGCTGTTGTTGAAATTTCTCAAGGTCCACATA
AAAAAGAACAATTTAAATTTGCTACTGCTGCTGATCAAACTAATAAAAAAGATTGTACTGCTGGTTTGGC
TGGTGAAAGATCTTTTCCAGCTGGTTGGAGAATTAAAACTTTTAAAACTGAACCATGGGTTACTTTGACT
AGAAATTATCAACCAATTGCTTTTAAAGGTTATAATAGAGATCCACAAACTCAATCTGGTTCTTTGAAAT
TTTTTGAAATTCCATATGGTGAAATGAAATCTGGTAAAGATTGGTATGTTCCATTGGGTCCAACTAGAGA
ATCTCAAAGATATAGAATTAAAGGTAAAGCTCCAATGCCAAATGCTTGAGCTTAGAGACCAA
