>Addgene plasmid #121371 | pUC57-Kan_TH12-rn_00121641 | depositor partial sequence | sequence record 230995 | empty_vector
TCGCGCGTTTCGGTGATGACGGTGAAAACCTCTGACACATGCAGCTCCCGGAGACGGTCACAGCTTGTCT
GTAAGCGGATGCCGGGAGCAGACAAGCCCGTCAGGGCGCGTCAGCGGGTGTTGGCGGGTGTCGGGGCTGG
CTTAACTATGCGGCATCAGAGCAGATTGTACTGAGAGTGCACCATATGCGGTGTGAAATACCGCACAGAT
GCGTAAGGAGAAAATACCGCATCAGGCGCCATTCGCCATTCAGGCTGCGCAACTGTTGGGAAGGGCGATC
GGTGCGGGCCTCTTCGCTATTACGCCAGCTGGCGAAAGGGGGATGTGCTGCAAGGCGATTAAGTTGGGTA
ACGCCAGGGTTTTCCCAGTCACGACGTTGTAAAACGACGGCCAGTGAATTGACGCGTATTGGGATATCCC
AATGGCGCGCCGAGCTTGGCTCGAGCATGGTCATAGCTGTTTCCTGTGTGAAATTGTTATCCGCTCACAA
TTCCACACAACATACGAGCCGGAAGCATAAAGTGTAAAGCCTGGGGTGCCTAATGAGTGAGCTAACTCAC
ATTAATTGCGTTGCGCTCACTGCCCGCTTTCCAGTCGGGAAACCTGTCGTGCCAGCTGCATTAATGAATC
GGCCAACGCGCGGGGAGAGGCGGTTTGCGTATTGGGCGCTCTTCCGCTTCCTCGCTCACTGACTCGCTGC
GCTCGGTCGTTCGGCTGCGGCGAGCGGTATCAGCTCACTCAAAGGCGGTAATACGGTTATCCACAGAATC
AGGGGATAACGCAGGAAAGAACATGTGAGCAAAAGGCCAGCAAAAGGCCAGGAACCGTAAAAAGGCCGCG
TTGCTGGCGTTTTTCCATAGGCTCCGCCCCCCTGACGAGCATCACAAAAATCGACGCTCAAGTCAGAGGT
GGCGAAACCCGACAGGACTATAAAGATACCAGGCGTTTCCCCCTGGAAGCTCCCTCGTGCGCTCTCCTGT
TCCGACCCTGCCGCTTACCGGATACCTGTCCGCCTTTCTCCCTTCGGGAAGCGTGGCGCTTTCTCATAGC
TCACGCTGTAGGTATCTCAGTTCGGTGTAGGTCGTTCGCTCCAAGCTGGGCTGTGTGCACGAACCCCCCG
TTCAGCCCGACCGCTGCGCCTTATCCGGTAACTATCGTCTTGAGTCCAACCCGGTAAGACACGACTTATC
GCCACTGGCAGCAGCCACTGGTAACAGGATTAGCAGAGCGAGGTATGTAGGCGGTGCTACAGAGTTCTTG
AAGTGGTGGCCTAACTACGGCTACACTAGAAGAACAGTATTTGGTATCTGCGCTCTGCTGAAGCCAGTTA
CCTTCGGAAAAAGAGTTGGTAGCTCTTGATCCGGCAAACAAACCACCGCTGGTAGCGGTGGTTTTTTTGT
TTGCAAGCAGCAGATTACGCGCAGAAAAAAAGGATCTCAAGAAGATCCTTTGATCTTTTCTACGGGGTCT
GACGCTCAGTGGAACGAAAACTCACGTTAAGGGATTTTGGTCATGAGATTATCAAAAAGGATCTTCACCT
AGATCCTTTTAAATTAAAAATGAAGTTTTAAATCAATCTAAAGTATATATGAGTAAACTTGGTCTGACAG
TTAGAAAAACTCATCGAGCATCAAATGAAACTGCAATTTATTCATATCAGGATTATCAATACCATATTTT
TGAAAAAGCCGTTTCTGTAATGAAGGAGAAAACTCACCGAGGCAGTTCCATAGGATGGCAAGATCCTGGT
ATCGGTCTGCGATTCCGACTCGTCCAACATCAATACAACCTATTAATTTCCCCTCGTCAAAAATAAGGTT
ATCAAGTGAGAAATCACCATGAGTGACGACTGAATCCGGTGAGAATGGCAAAAGTTTATGCATTTCTTTC
CAGACTTGTTCAACAGGCCAGCCATTACGCTCGTCATCAAAATCACTCGCATCAACCAAACCGTTATTCA
TTCGTGATTGCGCCTGAGCGAGACGAAATACGCGATCGCTGTTAAAAGGACAATTACAAACAGGAATCGA
ATGCAACCGGCGCAGGAACACTGCCAGCGCATCAACAATATTTTCACCTGAATCAGGATATTCTTCTAAT
ACCTGGAATGCTGTTTTCCCAGGGATCGCAGTGGTGAGTAACCATGCATCATCAGGAGTACGGATAAAAT
GCTTGATGGTCGGAAGAGGCATAAATTCCGTCAGCCAGTTTAGTCTGACCATCTCATCTGTAACATCATT
GGCAACGCTACCTTTGCCATGTTTCAGAAACAACTCTGGCGCATCGGGCTTCCCATACAATCGATAGATT
GTCGCACCTGATTGCCCGACATTATCGCGAGCCCATTTATACCCATATAAATCAGCATCCATGTTGGAAT
TTAATCGCGGCCTAGAGCAAGACGTTTCCCGTTGAATATGGCTCATACTCTTCCTTTTTCAATATTATTG
AAGCATTTATCAGGGTTATTGTCTCATGAGCGGATACATATTTGAATGTATTTAGAAAAATAAACAAATA
GGGGTTCCGCGCACATTTCCCCGAAAAGTGCCACCTGACGTCTAAGAAACCATTATTATCATGACATTAA
CCTATAAAAATAGGCGTATCACGAGGCCCTTTCGTC
