>Addgene plasmid #121371 | pUC57-Kan_TH12-rn_00121641 | addgene partial sequence | sequence record 238268 | M13-F20 5'-TGTAAAACGACGGCCAGT-3'
TTGGTCTCTAAGCTCAAGCATTTGGCATTGGAGCTTTACCTTTAATTCTATATCTTTGAGATTCTCTAGT
TGGACCCAATGGAACATACCAATCTTTACCAGATTTCATTTCACCATATGGAATTTCAAAAAATTTCAAA
GAACCAGATTGAGTTTGTGGATCTCTATTATAACCTTTAAAAGCAATTGGTTGATAATTTCTAGTCAAAG
TAACCCATGGTTCAGTTTTAAAAGTTTTAATTCTCCAACCAGCTGGAAAAGATCTTTCACCAGCCAAACC
AGCAGTACAATCTTTTTTATTAGTTTGATCAGCAGCAGTAGCAAATTTAAATTGTTCTTTTTTATGTGGA
CCTTGAGAAATTTCAACAACAGCAGTTTGACCAGTAACAGCTTTAGAATAACCAACAACAATATCAGAAT
TATCTTTAATCCAAATATGACAATCAGAATCATTAGAATCTGGATTATTCATTAGAGACCAAGTTCATCC
CAATGGCGCGCCGAGCTTGGCTCGAGCATGGTCATAGCTGTTTCCTGTGTGAAATTGTTATCCGCTCACA
ATTCCACACAACATACGAGCCGGAAGCATAAAGTGTAAAGCCTGGGGTGCCTAATGAGTGAGCTAACTCA
CATTAATTGCGTTGCGCTCACTGCCCGCTTTCCAGTCGGGAAACCTGTCGTGCCAGCTGCATTAATGAAT
CGGCCAACGCGCGGGGAGAGGCGGTTTGCGTATTGGGCGCTCTTCCGCTTCCTCGCTCACTGACTCGCTG
CGCTCGGTCGTTCGGCTGCGGCGAGCGGTATCAGCTCACTCAAAGGCGGTAATACGGTTATCCACAGAAT
CAGGGGATAACGCAGGAAAGAACATGTGAGCAAAAGGCCAGCAAAAGGCCAGGAACCGTAAAAAG
